>Addgene plasmid #59648 | pGEM-T Dmel Or33b | addgene partial sequence | sequence record 97097 | M13pUC-Fwd 5'-CCCAGTCACGACGTTGTAAAACG-3'
TGTAATACGACTCACTATAGGGCGAATTGGGCCCGACGTCGCATGCTCCCGGCCGCCATGGCCGCGGGAT
TGTATCCAATTCACCTGATTCTGGGACTGTTTATGGAAAGATCTTTGGGGGATGTCTGCAAGGGTCTACC
AATTACGGCAGCATACTTTTTCGCCAGCTTTAAATTTATTTGTTTTCGCTTCAAGCTATCTGAAATTAAA
GAAATCGAAATATTATTTAAAGAGCTGGATCAGCGAGCTTTAAGTCGAGAGGAATGCGAGTTTTTCAATC
AAAATACGAGACGTGAGGCGAATTTCATTTGGAAAAGTTTCATTGTGGCCTATGGACTGTCGAATATCTC
GGCTATTGCATCAGTTCTTTTCGGCGGTGGACATATGCTATTATATCCCGCCTGGTTTCCATACGATGTG
CAGGCCACGGAACTAATATTTTGGCTAAGTGTAACATACCAAATTGCCGGAGTAAGTTTGGCCATACTTC
AGAATTTGGCCAATGATTCCTATCCACCGATGACATTTTGCGTGGTTGCCGGTCATGTAAGACTTTTGGC
GATGCGTTTGAATAGAATTGGCCAAGGTCCAGAGGAAACAAAATACTTAACCGGAAAGCAATTAATCGAA
AGCATCGAGGATCACCGGAAACTAATGAAAATAGTGGAATTACTGCGAAGCACCATGAATATTTCTCAGC
TCGGCCAGTTTATTTCAAGTGGTGTTAATATTTCCATAACACTAGTCAACATTCTCTTCTTTGCGGATAA
TAATTTCGCTATAACCTACTACGGAGTGTACTTCCTATCGATGGTGTTGGAATTATTCCCGTGCTGCTAT
TACGGCACCCTGATATCCGTGGAGATGAACCAGCTGACCTATGCGATTCACTCCAGTAACTGGATGAGTA
TGAATCGGAGCTACAGAATCACTAGTGCGGCCGCCTGCAGGTCGACCATATGGGAGAGCTCCCAACGCGT
TGGATGCATAGCTTGAGTATTCTAT
