>Addgene plasmid #59648 | pGEM-T Dmel Or33b | addgene partial sequence | sequence record 97098 | M13pUC-Rev 5'-AGCGGATAACAATTTCACACAGG-3'
TGACCATGATTACGCCAAGCTATTTAGGTGACACTATAGAATACTCAAGCTATGCATCCAACGCGTTGGG
AGCTCTCCCATATGGTCGACCTGCAGGCGGCCGCACTAGTGATTCTGTAGCTCCGATTCATACTCATCCA
GTTACTGGAGTGAATCGCATAGGTCAGCTGGTTCATCTCCACGGATATCAGGGTGCCGTAATAGCAGCAC
GGGAATAATTCCAACACCATCGATAGGAAGTACACTCCGTAGTAGGTTATAGCGAAATTATTATCCGCAA
AGAAGAGAATGTTGACTAGTGTTATGGAAATATTAACACCACTTGAAATAAACTGGCCGAGCTGAGAAAT
ATTCATGGTGCTTCGCAGTAATTCCACTATTTTCATTAGTTTCCGGTGATCCTCGATGCTTTCGATTAAT
TGCTTTCCGGTTAAGTATTTTGTTTCCTCTGGACCTTGGCCAATTCTATTCAAACGCATCGCCAAAAGTC
TTACATGACCGGCAACCACGCAAAATGTCATCGGTGGATAGGAATCATTGGCCAAATTCTGAAGTATGGC
CAAACTTACTCCGGCAATTTGGTATGTTACACTTAGCCAAAATATTAGTTCCGTGGCCTGCACATCGTAT
GGAAACCAGGCGGGATATAATAGCATATGTCCACCGCCGAAAAGAACTGATGCAATAGCCGAGATATTCG
ACAGTCCATAGGCCACAATGAAACTTTTCCAAATGAAATTCGCCTCACGTCTCGTATTTTGATTGAAAAA
CTCGCATTCCTCTCGACTTAAAGCTCGCTGATCCAGCTCTTTAAATAATATTTCGATTTCTTTAATTTCA
GATAGCTTGAAGCGAAAACAAATAAATTTAAAGCTGGCGAAAAAGTATGCTGCCGTAATTGGTAGACCCT
TGCAGACATCCCCCAAAGATCTTT
