[The description below was written by a language model from this plasmid's Addgene catalogue record.]
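Description:
pGEM-T Dmel Or33b is a small bacterial cloning plasmid built on the commercial pGEM-T backbone (about 3 kb), a vector designed for capturing PCR products by T/A ligation, although the cloning method for this particular construct is recorded as unknown. It is maintained at high copy number in standard E. coli cloning strains and selected with ampicillin. The repository lists it as a bacterial expression vector, but its stated role is as a probe template rather than as a means of producing protein.

The insert is a fragment of roughly 800 bp from the Drosophila melanogaster odorant receptor gene Or33b (CG16961, also known by older names such as DOR72 and 33B.2), amplified from genomic DNA rather than cDNA. It may therefore contain intronic sequence, and at this size it may not cover the complete coding region; the record does not specify which part of the gene is included or its orientation in the vector. The insert can be sequenced from the flanking M13 forward and reverse primer sites. pGEM-T vectors generally carry opposing T7 and SP6 phage RNA polymerase promoters on either side of the cloning site, which allow in vitro transcription of labelled sense or antisense riboprobes, though no feature table is provided here to confirm these elements.

The construct is intended as a probe for detecting Or33b expression, consistent with its origin in work mapping the spatial distribution of olfactory receptor transcripts in the fly antenna, where gene-specific RNA in situ hybridisation identifies the subsets of olfactory neurons expressing a given receptor.
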