Addgene plasmid #59648: pGEM-T Dmel Or33b
Purpose: Probe for Drosophila melanogaster Or33b expression
Depositing lab: Richard Axel & Leslie Vosshall. Depositing organization: Columbia University. Publication: A spatial map of olfactory receptor expression in the Drosophila antenna. Vosshall LB, Amrein H, Morozov PS, Rzhetsky A, Axel R. Cell. 1999 Mar 5;96(5):725-36. 10.1016/S0092-8674(00)80582-6 PubMed 10089887.
Backbone
  Vector backbone: pGEM-T
  Backbone manufacturer: Promega
  Backbone size w/o insert (bp): 3000
  Vector type: Bacterial Expression
Growth in bacteria
  Bacterial resistance: Ampicillin, 100 μg/mL
  Growth temperature: 37°C
  Growth strain: DH5alpha
  Copy number: High Copy
Gene/Insert
  Gene/Insert name: Or33b
  Species: D. melanogaster (fly)
  Insert size (bp): 800
  Entrez Gene: Or33b (a.k.a. Dmel_CG16961, 33B.2, 33b, AN1, CG16961, DOR33B.2, DOR72, Dmel\CG16961, Or33B.2, Or72, dor72)
  Cloning method: Unknown
  Sequencing primers: 5′ M13-F20; 3′ M13-Rev
Terms and licenses: Academic/Nonprofit Terms; Industry Terms: Not Available to Industry
Depositor comments: source: Genomic DNA
How to cite: pGEM-T Dmel Or33b was a gift from Richard Axel & Leslie Vosshall (Addgene plasmid # 59648 ; http://n2t.net/addgene:59648 ; RRID:Addgene_59648)
